>Addgene plasmid #42981 | I-ACAG | depositor partial sequence | sequence record 58246 | I-ACAG sequence 424 bps
CGTCTCCTGACCCCAGAGCAGGTCGTGGCAATCGCCTCCAACATTGGCGGGAAACAGGCACTCGAGACTG
TCCAGCGCCTGCTTCCTGTGCTGTGCCAAGCGCACGGACTCACCCCAGAGCAGGTCGTGGCGATCGCAAG
CCACGACGGAGGAAAGCAAGCCTTGGAAACAGTACAGAGGCTGTTGCCTGTGCTGTGCCAAGCGCACGGC
CTCACCCCAGAGCAGGTCGTGGCAATCGCCTCCAACATTGGCGGGAAACAGGCACTCGAGACTGTCCAGC
GCCTGCTTCCCGTGCTGTGCCAAGCGCACGGATTAACCCCAGAGCAGGTCGTGGCAATCGCGAGCAATAA
CGGCGGAAAACAGGCTTTGGAAACAGTACAGAGGCTGTTGCCTGTGCTGTGCCAAGCGCATGGCTTAAGA
GACG
