>Addgene plasmid #42981 | I-ACAG | addgene partial sequence | sequence record 60010 | M13-F20 5'-TGTAAAACGACGGCCAGT-3'
CTATAGGGCGAATTGGGCCCTCTAGATGCATGCTCGAGCGGCCGCCAGTGTGATGGATATCTGCAGAATT
CGCCCTTATATAGATGCCGTCCTAGCGCGTCTCCTGACCCCAGAGCAGGTCGTGGCAATCGCCTCCAACA
TTGGCGGGAAACAGGCACTCGAGACTGTCCAGCGCCTGCTTCCTGTGCTGTGCCAAGCGCACGGACTCAC
CCCAGAGCAGGTCGTGGCGATCGCAAGCCACGACGGAGGAAAGCAAGCCTTGGAAACAGTACAGAGGCTG
TTGCCTGTGCTGTGCCAAGCGCACGGCCTCACCCCAGAGCAGGTCGTGGCAATCGCCTCCAACATTGGCG
GGAAACAGGCACTCGAGACTGTCCAGCGCCTGCTTCCCGTGCTGTGCCAAGCGCACGGATTAACCCCAGA
GCAGGTCGTGGCAATCGCGAGCAATAACGGCGGAAAACAGGCTTTGGAAACAGTACAGAGGCTGTTGCCT
GTGCTGTGCCAAGCGCATGGCTTAAGAGACGTGGGCACAGGAAAGATACTTAAGGGCGAATTCCAGCACA
CTGGCGGCCGTTACTAGTGGATCCGAGCTCGGTACCAAGCTTGATGCATAGCTTGAGTATTCTATAGTGT
CACCTAAATAGCTTGGCGTAATCATGGTCATAGCTGTTTCCTGTGTGAAATTGTTATCCGCTCACAATTC
CACACAACATACGAGCCGGAAGCATAAAGTGTAAAGCCTGGGGTGCCTAATGAGTGAGCTAACTCACATT
AATTGCGTTGCGCTCACTGCCCGCTTTCCAGTCGGGAAACCTGTCGTGCCAGCTGCATTAATGAATCGGC
CAACGCGCGGGGAGAGGCGGTTTGCGTATTGGGCGCTCTTCCGCTTC
