[The description below was written by a language model from this plasmid's Addgene catalogue record.]
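Description:
I-ACAG is a bacterial cloning plasmid built on the commercial pCRII-TOPO backbone (about 4.0 kb without insert), carrying a 424 bp synthetic insert introduced by TOPO cloning. It is a high-copy plasmid maintained in E. coli and selectable with both ampicillin and kanamycin, reflecting the two resistance markers on this backbone. The insert sits in the TOPO cloning site and can be read from the flanking T7 and M13 reverse primer sites listed for sequencing. No feature table accompanies the record, so other backbone elements, such as the origin of replication, are not itemised here.

The record gives no functional description of the insert beyond its name, synthetic origin and size. The associated publication describes a TALEN genome-editing system for generating human stem cell-based disease models, which suggests that the plasmid is one component of a library of pre-made parts for assembling TALE repeat arrays. On that reading, the name would plausibly denote a position or set designation ("I") and a block of four repeat modules recognising the bases A, C, A and G; a 424 bp insert is roughly consistent with four TALE repeats of about 100 bp each. This interpretation is inferred from the name, size and publication context rather than stated in the record. The plasmid has no recorded promoter driving expression of the insert and is classed purely as a cloning vector, so it appears intended as a storage and source plasmid from which the synthetic fragment is recovered for downstream assembly, not as an expression construct for direct use in cells.
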