Addgene plasmid #42981: I-ACAG
Depositing lab: Chad Cowan & Kiran Musunuru. Depositing organization: Harvard University. Publication: A TALEN Genome-Editing System for Generating Human Stem Cell-Based Disease Models. Ding Q, Lee YK, Schaefer EA, Peters DT, Veres A, Kim K, Kuperwasser N, Motola DL, Meissner TB, Hendriks WT, Trevisan M, Gupta RM, Moisan A, Banks E, Friesen M, Schinzel RT, Xia F, Tang A, Xia Y, Figueroa E, Wann A, Ahfeldt T, Daheron L, Zhang F, Rubin LL, Peng LF, Chung RT, Musunuru K, Cowan CA. Cell Stem Cell. 2012 Dec 12. pii: S1934-5909(12)00645-5. doi: 10.1016/j.stem.2012.11.011. PubMed 23246482.
Backbone
  Vector backbone: pCRII-TOPO
  Backbone manufacturer: Invitrogen
  Backbone size w/o insert (bp): 3973
  Vector type: Bacterial Cloning
Growth in bacteria
  Bacterial resistance: Ampicillin and Kanamycin, 100 & 50 μg/mL
  Growth temperature: 37°C
  Growth strain: Top10
  Copy number: High Copy
Gene/Insert
  Gene/Insert name: I-ACAG
  Species: Synthetic
  Insert size (bp): 424
  Cloning method: TOPO Cloning
  Sequencing primers: 5′ T7; 3′ M13-rev
Terms and licenses: Academic/Nonprofit Terms; Industry Terms: Not Available to Industry
How to cite: I-ACAG was a gift from Chad Cowan & Kiran Musunuru (Addgene plasmid # 42981 ; http://n2t.net/addgene:42981 ; RRID:Addgene_42981)
